>Addgene plasmid #232397 | pGL3_IMPG1_pos0x5_1150 | addgene full sequence | sequence record 462866 | Addgene NGS Result
CAATAATTCTCTCCCTCACTCTTTTGCAATGTTTTGTTTACATATGGCACACTGAGACCTGCACGAAGTT
GACATATGGGCTCTTTCCCAGGGAGATTAACATACATATGGCTTGAAGTCCTAACTGTGTTCTGGACATA
TGGTGCTGTACATTTATAACCTTTGTCACATATGGTTAAGCTGCAGTTTCTTTGTGTTATCACAGAGATA
GGAAAACTGACACAGGAAATGCATAACACATGTTAGACTCCAAGACCTCTCTCCATATGGGCTCAGTTCT
GATTTCCTCTGTTTCCTATATGGCACTGAGACAAATGCCTGGACACAGGGTTTTTTCTTCCTAAAGACTC
ACCCAGAAGTTCTGCTATTAATCATCAATCCGTTCCTCAAAATAACTTGGCATAGCTAAACCTAGCAAAG
TAAGGAAGATCTGACATATGGTGAAGTTCTCCAACAGCAATTGTGGGATTACAAGATAACAGCCACAAAT
CTGTGTGCATGGCTATTTTACATAGCTCAAGACTTCTTGAGGCTAGCACGCGTAAGAGCTCGGTACCTAT
CGATAGAGAAATGTTCTGGCACCTGCACTTGCACTGGGGACAGCCTATTTTGCTAGTTTGTTTTGTTTCG
TTTTGTTTTGATGGAGAGCGTATGTTAGTACTATCGATTCACACAAAAAACCAACACACAGATGTAATGA
AAATAAAGATATTTTATTGCGGCCGCTCCAAGTACCTCCCGTACCTTAATATTACTTACTTATCATGGTA
GCTTGGGCTGGCGTAATAGCGAAGAGGCCCGCACCGATCGCCCTTCCCAACAGTTGCGCAGCCTGAATGG
CGAATGGCAAATTGTAAGCGTTAATATTTTGTTAAAATTCGCGTTAAATTTTTGTTAAATCAGCTCATTT
TTTAACCAATAGGCCGAAATCGGCAAAATCCCTTATAAATCAAAAGAATAGACCGAGATAGGGT
[37 nt withheld, positions 975-1011]
AAAGAACGTGGACTCCAACGTCAAAGG
[49 nt withheld, positions 1039-1087]
T
[91 nt withheld, positions 1089-1179]
G
[124 nt withheld, positions 1181-1304]
CAGGTGGCACTTTTCGGGGAAATGTGCGCGGAACCCCTATTTGTTTATTTTTCTAAATACATTCAAATAT
GTATCCGCTCATGAGACAATAACCCTGATAAATGCTTCAATAATATTGAAAAAGGAAGAGTATGAGTATT
CAACATTTCCGTGTCGCCCTTATTCCCTTTTTTGCGGCATTTTGCCTTCCTGTTTTTGCTCACCCAGAAA
CGCTGGTGAAAGTAAAAGATGCTGAAGATCAGTTGGGTGCACGAGTGGGTTACATCGAACTGGATCTCAA
CAGCGGTAAGATCCTTGAGAGTTTTCGCCCCGAAGAACGTTTTCCAATGATGAGCACTTTTAAAGTTCTG
CTATGTGGCGCGGTATTATCCCGTATTGACGCCGGGCAAGAGCAACTCGGTCGCCGCATACACTATTCTC
AGAATGACTTGGTTGAGTACTCACCAGTCACAGAAAAGCATCTTACGGATGGCATGACAGTAAGAGAATT
ATGCAGTGCTGCCATAACCATGAGTGATAACACTGCGGCCAACTTACTTCTGACAACGATCGGAGGACCG
AAGGAGCTAACCGCTTTTTTGCACAACATGGGGGATCATGTAACTCGCCTTGATCGTTGGGAACCGGAGC
TGAATGAAGCCATACCAAACGACGAGCGTGACACCACGATGCCTGTAGCAATGGCAACAACGTTGCGCAA
ACTATTAACTGGCGAACTACTTACTCTAGCTTCCCGGCAACAATTAATAGACTGGATGGAGGCGGATAAA
GTTGCAGGACCACTTCTGCGCTCGGCCCTTCCGGCTGGCTGGTTTATTGCTGATAAATCTGGAGCCGGTG
AGCGTGGGTCTCGCGGTATCATTGCAGCACTGGGGCCAGATGGTAAGCCCTCCCGTATCGTAGTTATCTA
CACGACGGGGAGTCAGGCAACTATGGATGAACGAAATAGACAGATCGCTGAGATAGGTGCCTCACTGATT
AAGCATTGGTAACTGTCAGACCAAGTTTACTCATATATACTTTAGATTGATTTAAAACTTCATTTTTAAT
TTAAAAGGATCTAGGTGAAGATCCTTTTTGATAATCTCATGACCAAAATCCCTTAACGTGAGTTTTCGTT
CCACTGAGCGTCAGACCCCGTAGAAAAGATCAAAGGATCTTCTTGAGATCCTTTTTTTCTGCGCGTAATC
TGCTGCTTGCAAACAAAAAAACCACCGCTACCAGCGGTGGTTTGTTTGCCGGATCAAGAGCTACCAACTC
TTTTTCCGAAGGTAACTGGCTTCAGCAGAGCGCAGATACCAAATACTGTTCTTCTAGTGTAGCCGTAGTT
AGGCCACCACTTCAAGAACTCTGTAGCACCGCCTACATACCTCGCTCTGCTAATCCTGTTACCAGTGGCT
GCTGCCAGTGGCGATAAGTCGTGTCTTACCGGGTTGGACTCAAGACGATAGTTACCGGATAAGGCGCAGC
GGTCGGGCTGAACGGGGGGTTCGTGCACACAGCCCAGCTTGGAGCGAACGACCTACACCGAACTGAGATA
CCTACAGCGTGAGCTATGAGAAAGCGCCACGCTTCCCGAAGGGAGAAAGGCGGACAGGTATCCGGTAAGC
GGCAGGGTCGGAACAGGAGAGCGCACGAGGGAGCTTCCAGGGGGAAACGCCTGGTATCTTTATAGTCCTG
TCGGGTTTCGCCACCTCTGACTTGAGCGTCGATTTTTGTGATGCTCGTCAGGGGGGCGGAGCCTATGGAA
AAACGCCAGCAACGCGGCCTTTTTACGGTTCCTGGCCTTTTGCTGGCCTTTTGCTCACATGTTCTTTCCT
GCGTTATCCCCTGATTCTGTGGATAACCGTATTACCGCCTTTGAGTGAGCTGATACCGCTCGCCGCAGCC
GAACGACCGAGCGCAGCGAGTCAGTGAGCGAGGAAGCGGAAGAGCGCTGCCGGCACCTGTCCTACGAGTT
GCATGATAAAGAAGACAGTCATAAGTGCGGCGACGATAGTCATGCCCCGCGCCCACCGGAAGGAGCTGAC
TGGGTTGAAGGCTCTCAAGGGCATCGGTCGACGGATCCAGATCCTTATCGATTTTACCACATTTGTAGAG
GTTTTACTTGCTTTAAAAAACCTCCCACACCTCCCCCTGAACCTGAAACATAAAATGAATGCAATTGTTG
TTGTTAACTTGTTTATTGCAGCTTATAATGGTTACAAATAAAGCAATAGCATCACAAATTTCACAAATAA
AGCATTTTTTTCACTGCATTCTAGTTGTGGTTTGTCCAAACTCATCAATGTATCTTATCATGTCTGCTCG
AAGCGGCCGGCCGCCCCGACTCTAGAATTACACGGCGATCTTTCCGCCCTTCTTGGCCTTTATGAGGATC
TCTCTGATTTTTCTTGCGTCGAGTTTTCCGGTAAGACCTTTCGGTACTTCGTCCACAAACACAACTCCTC
CGCGCAACTTTTTCGCGGTTGTTACTTGACTGGCGACGTAATCCACGATCTCTTTTTCCGTCATCGTCTT
TCCGTGCTCCAAAACAACAACGGCGGCGGGAAGTTCACCGGCGTCATCGTCGGGAAGACCTGCGACACCT
GCGTCGAAGATGTTGGGGTGTTGGAGCAAGATGGATTCCAATTCAGCGGGAGCCACCTGATAGCCTTTGT
ACTTAATCAGAGACTTCAGGCGGTCAACGATGAAGAAGTGTTCGTCTTCGTCCCAGTAAGCTATGTCTCC
AGAATGTAGCCATCCATCCTTGTCAATCAAGGCGTTGGTCGCTTCCGGATTGTTTACATAACCGGACATA
ATCATAGGACCTCTCACACACAGTTCGCCTCTTTGATTAACGCCCAGCGTTTTCCCGGTATCCAGATCCA
CAACCTTCGCTTCAAAAAATGGAACAACTTTACCGACCGCGCCCGGTTTATCATCCCCCTCGGGTGTAAT
CAGAATAGCTGATGTAGTCTCAGTGAGCCCATATCCTTGCCTGATACCTGGCAGATGGAACCTCTTGGCA
ACCGCTTCCCCGACTTCCTTAGAGAGGGGAGCGCCACCAGAAGCAATTTCGTGTAAATTAGATAAATCGT
ATTTGTCAATCAGAGTGCTTTTGGCGAAGAAGGAGAATAGGGTTGGCACCAGCAGCGCACTTTGAATCTT
GTAATCCTGAAGGCTCCTCAGAAACAGCTCTTCTTCAAATCTATACATTAAGACGACTCGAAATCCACAT
ATCAAATATCCGAGTGTAGTAAACATTCCAAAACCGTGATGGAATGGAACAACACTTAAAATCGCAGTAT
CCGGAATGATTTGATTGCCAAAAATAGGATCTCTGGCATGCGAGAATCTCACGCAGGCAGTTCTATGAGG
CAGAGCGACACCTTTAGGCAGACCAGTAGATCCAGAGGAGTTCATGATCAGTGCAATTGTCTTGTCCCTA
TCGAAGGACTCTGGCACAAAATCGTATTCATTAAAACCGGGAGGTAGATGAGATGTGACGAACGTGTACA
TCGACTGAAATCCCTGGTAATCCGTTTTAGAATCCATGATAATAATTTTTTGGATGATTGGGAGCTTTTT
TTGCACGTTCAAAATTTTTTGCAACCCCTTTTTGGAAACGAACACCACGGTAGGCTGCGAAATGCCCATA
CTGTTGAGCAATTCACGTTCATTATAAATGTCGTTCGCGGGCGCAACTGCAACTCCGATAAATAACGCGC
CCAACACCGGCATAAAGAATTGAAGAGAGTTTTCACTGCATACGACGATTCTGTGATTTGTATTCAGCCC
ATATCGTTTCATAGCTTCTGCCAACCGAACGGACATTTCGAAGTACTCAGCGTAAGTGATGTCCACCTCG
ATATGTGCATCTGTAAAAGCAATTGTTCCAGGAACCAGGGCGTATCTCTTCATAGCCTTATGCAGTTGCT
CTCCAGCGGTTCCATCTTCCAGCGGATAGAATGGCGCCGGGCCTTTCTTTATGTTTTTGGCGTCTTCCAT
GGTGGCTTTACCAACAGTACCGGAATGCCAAGCTTTTTGCAAAAGCCTAGGCCTCCAAAAAAGCCTCCTC
ACTACTTCTGGAATAGCTCAGAGGCCGAGGCGGCCTCGGCCTCTGCATAAATAAAAAAAATTAGTCAGCG
ATGGGGCGGAGAATGGGCGGAACTGGGCGGAGTTAGGGGCGGGATGGGCGGAGTTAGGGGCGGGACTATG
GTTGCTGACTAATTGAGATGCAGATCGCAGATCTCGAG
Features (pLannotate 1.2.2; 12 found; start..end, strand, type, name):
    565..656     -  misc_feature   pause site: RNA polymerase II transcriptional pause signal from the human α2 globin gene
    670..718     -  polyA_signal   poly(A) signal: synthetic polyadenylation signal
    777..844     +  CDS            lacZα (fragment): LacZα fragment of β-galactosidase; lacZ fragment
    876..1304    -  rep_origin     f1 ori (sequence partly withheld): f1 bacteriophage origin of replication; arrow indicates direction of (+) strand synthesis
   1331..1435    +  promoter       AmpR promoter: bla
   1436..2296    +  CDS            AmpR: β-lactamase; bla; confers resistance to ampicillin, carbenicillin, and related antibiotics
   2467..3055    +  rep_origin     ori: high-copy-number ColE1/pMB1/pBR322/pUC origin of replication
   3235..3367    -  CDS            TcR (fragment): tetracycline efflux protein; tet; confers resistance to tetracycline
   3389..3457    +  CDS            large T antigen (fragment): large T antigen from SV40 (simian virus 40)
   3480..3601    +  polyA_signal   SV40 poly(A) signal: SV40 polyadenylation signal
   3642..5294    -  CDS            luciferase: firefly luciferase; luc+; enhanced luc+ version of the luciferase gene
   5330..5526    -  promoter       SV40 promoter: SV40 early promoter
