[The description below was written by a language model from this plasmid's Addgene catalogue record and pLannotate feature annotations shown in this document.]
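Description:
pGL3_IMPG1_pos0x5_1150 is a firefly luciferase reporter plasmid built on the Promega pGL3 backbone and designed to measure the activity of a modified human IMPG1 enhancer in transfected mammalian cells. It is maintained in E. coli as a high-copy plasmid through a ColE1/pUC-type origin and selected with ampicillin via the β-lactamase gene driven by its own bla promoter. An f1 origin is also present, a standard backbone element that allows single-stranded DNA production.

The reporter unit consists of the SV40 early promoter driving the enhanced luc+ firefly luciferase coding sequence, terminated by the SV40 polyadenylation signal. The presence of the SV40 promoter suggests a pGL3-Promoter-type arrangement, in which a candidate regulatory fragment is tested for its ability to raise transcription from that promoter. A synthetic poly(A) signal and an RNA polymerase II transcriptional pause site from the human α2 globin gene lie adjacent to the cloning region, where they reduce spurious read-through transcription from the backbone into the reporter. Short annotated fragments of lacZα, TcR and SV40 large T antigen are backbone remnants rather than functional genes.

According to the catalogue entry, the insert is the human IMPG1 enhancer carrying five "sensitizing elements" inserted at position 1150. The record does not define these elements. The feature table does not annotate the enhancer itself, and the cloning sites are listed as unknown, so its exact placement and orientation are not stated; it presumably lies in the unannotated stretch near the pause site and promoter. The naming implies that the plasmid belongs to a series of enhancer variants compared by luciferase readout, although the record does not say so explicitly.
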