Addgene plasmid #232397: pGL3_IMPG1_pos0x5_1150
Purpose: IMPG1 enhancer, five sensitizing elements inserted at pos 1150
Depositing lab: Joanna Wysocka. Depositing organization: Stanford University.
Backbone
  Vector backbone: pGL3 Luciferase Reporter Vector
  Backbone manufacturer: Promega
  Vector type: Luciferase
Growth in bacteria
  Bacterial resistance: Ampicillin, 100 μg/mL
  Growth temperature: 37°C
  Growth strain: DH5alpha
  Copy number: High Copy
Gene/Insert
  Gene/Insert name: IMPG1
  Species: H. sapiens (human)
  Mutation: IMPG1 enhancer, five sensitizing elements inserted at pos 1150
  Entrez Gene: IMPG1 (a.k.a. GP147, SPACR, IPM150)
  Cloning method: Restriction Enzyme; 5′ cloning site Unknown (unknown if destroyed)
Terms and licenses: Academic/Nonprofit Terms; Industry Terms: Not Available to Industry
How to cite: pGL3_IMPG1_pos0x5_1150 was a gift from Joanna Wysocka (Addgene plasmid # 232397 ; http://n2t.net/addgene:232397 ; RRID:Addgene_232397)
